>Addgene plasmid #36800 | TAL2397 | depositor partial sequence | sequence record 45993 | TAL2397 sequence 1640 bps
GAACCTGACCCCAGACCAGGTAGTCGCAATCGCGTCACATGACGGGGGAAAGCAAGCCCTGGAAACCGTG
CAAAGGTTGTTGCCGGTCCTTTGTCAAGACCACGGCCTTACACCGGAGCAAGTCGTGGCCATTGCAAGCA
ATGGGGGTGGCAAACAGGCTCTTGAGACGGTTCAGAGACTTCTCCCAGTTCTCTGTCAAGCCCACGGGCT
GACTCCCGATCAAGTTGTAGCGATTGCGTCGCATGACGGAGGGAAACAAGCATTGGAGACTGTCCAACGG
CTCCTTCCCGTGTTGTGTCAAGCCCACGGTTTGACGCCTGCACAAGTGGTCGCCATCGCCAGCCATGATG
GCGGTAAGCAGGCGCTGGAAACAGTACAGCGCCTGCTGCCTGTACTGTGCCAGGATCATGGACTGACCCC
AGACCAGGTAGTCGCAATCGCGTCAAACGGAGGGGGAAAGCAAGCCCTGGAAACCGTGCAAAGGTTGTTG
CCGGTCCTTTGTCAAGACCACGGCCTTACACCGGAGCAAGTCGTGGCCATTGCAAGCAATGGGGGTGGCA
AACAGGCTCTTGAGACGGTTCAGAGACTTCTCCCAGTTCTCTGTCAAGCCCACGGGCTGACTCCCGATCA
AGTTGTAGCGATTGCGTCGCATGACGGAGGGAAACAAGCATTGGAGACTGTCCAACGGCTCCTTCCCGTG
TTGTGTCAAGCCCACGGTTTGACGCCTGCACAAGTGGTCGCCATCGCCTCCAATATTGGCGGTAAGCAGG
CGCTGGAAACAGTACAGCGCCTGCTGCCTGTACTGTGCCAGGATCATGGACTGACCCCAGACCAGGTAGT
CGCAATCGCGTCGAACATTGGGGGAAAGCAAGCCCTGGAAACCGTGCAAAGGTTGTTGCCGGTCCTTTGT
CAAGACCACGGCCTTACACCGGAGCAAGTCGTGGCCATTGCAAATAATAACGGTGGCAAACAGGCTCTTG
AGACGGTTCAGAGACTTCTCCCAGTTCTCTGTCAAGCCCACGGGCTGACTCCCGATCAAGTTGTAGCGAT
TGCGTCGCATGACGGAGGGAAACAAGCATTGGAGACTGTCCAACGGCTCCTTCCCGTGTTGTGTCAAGCC
CACGGTTTGACGCCTGCACAAGTGGTCGCCATCGCCAGCCATGATGGCGGTAAGCAGGCGCTGGAAACAG
TACAGCGCCTGCTGCCTGTACTGTGCCAGGATCATGGACTGACCCCAGACCAGGTAGTCGCAATCGCGTC
AAACGGAGGGGGAAAGCAAGCCCTGGAAACCGTGCAAAGGTTGTTGCCGGTCCTTTGTCAAGACCACGGC
CTTACACCGGAGCAAGTCGTGGCCATTGCAAATAATAACGGTGGCAAACAGGCTCTTGAGACGGTTCAGA
GACTTCTCCCAGTTCTCTGTCAAGCCCACGGGCTGACTCCCGATCAAGTTGTAGCGATTGCGTCGAACAT
TGGAGGGAAACAAGCATTGGAGACTGTCCAACGGCTCCTTCCCGTGTTGTGTCAAGCCCACGGTTTGACG
CCTGCACAAGTGGTCGCCATCGCCTCCAATATTGGCGGTAAGCAGGCGCTGGAAACAGTACAGCGCCTGC
TGCCTGTACTGTGCCAGGATCATGGACTGA
