>Addgene plasmid #36800 | TAL2397 | addgene partial sequence | sequence record 48193 | CMV-F 5'-CGCAAATGGGCGGTAGGCGTG-3'
ACTAGAGAACCCACTGCTTACTGGCTTATCGAAATTAATACGACTCACTATAGGGAGACCCAAGCTGGCT
AGCACCATGGACTACAAAGACCATGACGGTGATTATAAAGATCATGACATCGATTACAAGGATGACGATG
ACAAGATGGCCCCCAAGAAGAAGAGGAAGGTGGGCATTCACCGCGGGGTACCTATGGTGGACTTGAGGAC
ACTCGGTTATTCGCAACAGCAACAGGAGAAAATCAAGCCTAAGGTCAGGAGCACCGTCGCGCAACACCAC
GAGGCGCTTGTGGGGCATGGCTTCACTCATGCGCATATTGTCGCGCTTTCACAGCACCCTGCGGCGCTTG
GGACGGTGGCTGTCAAATACCAAGATATGATTGCGGCCCTGCCCGAAGCCACGCACGAGGCAATTGTAGG
GGTCGGTAAACAGTGGTCGGGAGCGCGAGCACTTGAGGCGCTGCTGACTGTGGCGGGTGAGCTTAGGGGG
CCTCCGCTCCAGCTCGACACCGGGCAGCTGCTGAAGATCGCGAAGAGAGGGGGAGTAACAGCGGTAGAGG
CAGTGCACGCCTGGCGCAATGCGCTCACCGGGGCCCCCTTGAACCTGACCCCAGACCAGGTAGTCGCAAT
CGCGTCACATGACGGGGGAAAGCAAGCCCTGGAAACCGTGCAAAGGTTGTTGCCGGTCCTTTGTCAAGAC
CACGGCCTTACACCGGAGCAAGTCGTGGCCATTGCAAGCAATGGGGGTGGCAAACAGGCTCTTGAGACGG
TTCAGAGACTTCTCCCAGTTCTCTGTCAAGCCCACGGGCTGACTCCCGATCAAGTTGTAGCGATTGCGTC
GCATGACGGA
