>Addgene plasmid #36800 | TAL2397 | addgene partial sequence | sequence record 48194 | JDS-TALEN-F 5'-TAGGGGTCGGTAAACAGTGG-3'
TGTGGCGGGTGAGCTTAGGGGGCCTCCGCTCCAGCTCGACACCGGGCAGCTGCTGAAGATCGCGAAGAGA
GGGGGAGTAACAGCGGTAGAGGCAGTGCACGCCTGGCGCAATGCGCTCACCGGGGCCCCCTTGAACCTGA
CCCCAGACCAGGTAGTCGCAATCGCGTCACATGACGGGGGAAAGCAAGCCCTGGAAACCGTGCAAAGGTT
GTTGCCGGTCCTTTGTCAAGACCACGGCCTTACACCGGAGCAAGTCGTGGCCATTGCAAGCAATGGGGGT
GGCAAACAGGCTCTTGAGACGGTTCAGAGACTTCTCCCAGTTCTCTGTCAAGCCCACGGGCTGACTCCCG
ATCAAGTTGTAGCGATTGCGTCGCATGACGGAGGGAAACAAGCATTGGAGACTGTCCAACGGCTCCTTCC
CGTGTTGTGTCAAGCCCACGGTTTGACGCCTGCACAAGTGGTCGCCATCGCCAGCCATGATGGCGGTAAG
CAGGCGCTGGAAACAGTACAGCGCCTGCTGCCTGTACTGTGCCAGGATCATGGACTGACCCCAGACCAGG
TAGTCGCAATCGCGTCAAACGGAGGGGGAAAGCAAGCCCTGGAAACCGTGCAAAGGTTGTTGCCGGTCCT
TTGTCAAGACCACGGCCTTACACCGGAGCAAGTCGTGGCCATTGCAAGCAATGGGGGTGGCAAACAGGCT
CTTGAGACGGTTCAGAGACTTCTCCCAGTTCTCTGTCAAGCCCACGGGCTGACTCCCGATCAAGTTGTAG
CGATTGCGTCGCATGACGGAGGGAAACAAGCATTGGAGACTGTCCAACGGCTCCTTCCCGTGTTGTGTCA
AGCCCACGGTTTGACGCCTGCACAAGTGGTCGCCATCGCCTCCAATATTGGCGGTAAGCAGG
