[The description below was written by a language model from this plasmid's Addgene catalogue record.]
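Description:
TAL2397 is a mammalian expression plasmid encoding the right-hand monomer of a TALEN pair directed against the human TSC2 gene. It is built on the JDS78 backbone (about 6.4 kb without insert), one of a family of TALEN acceptor vectors. This backbone supplies the constant parts of the nuclease, and a custom TAL effector repeat array is dropped in between them. Here the roughly 1.6 kb insert is a DNA-binding repeat array produced by the FLASH assembly method. It was cloned through BsmBI sites that were destroyed in the process, as is usual for seamless type IIS cloning. The plasmid is a high-copy vector propagated in E. coli under ampicillin selection. The record does not name the origin of replication or any mammalian selection marker.

Expression in mammalian cells is driven by the CMV promoter. The vector type also indicates a T7 promoter, which allows in vitro transcription of mRNA, for example for delivery by injection rather than plasmid transfection. The encoded protein carries an N-terminal 3X FLAG tag from the backbone for detection. It is fused at its C terminus to the wild-type FokI cleavage domain, also from the backbone. FokI must dimerise to cut, so this construct is meant to be used with the matching left TALEN, which binds the opposite strand across a spacer. The two FokI domains then meet and introduce a double-strand break at the TSC2 locus. Repair of that break allows targeted gene disruption or editing. The depositor advises confirming the plasmid by diagnostic restriction digest before use. No feature table was provided, so element positions cannot be described.
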