Addgene plasmid #36800: TAL2397
Depositing lab: Keith Joung. Depositing organization: Massachusetts General Hospital. Publication: FLASH assembly of TALENs for high-throughput genome editing. Reyon D, Tsai SQ, Khayter C, Foden JA, Sander JD, Joung JK. Nat Biotechnol. 2012 Apr 8. doi: 10.1038/nbt.2170. PubMed 22484455.
Backbone
  Vector backbone: JDS78
  Backbone manufacturer: Joung lab (Addgene Plasmid # 32290)
  Backbone size w/o insert (bp): 6447
  Vector type: Mammalian, T7 for in vitro mRNA synthesis
Growth in bacteria
  Bacterial resistance: Ampicillin, 100 μg/mL
  Growth temperature: 37°C
  Growth strain: XL1 Blue
  Copy number: High Copy
Gene/Insert
  Gene/Insert name: TSC2-TALEN_Right (alt name: TSC2)
  Species: H. sapiens (human)
  Insert size (bp): 1640
  Entrez Gene: Tsc2 (a.k.a. Nafld, Tcs2)
  Promoter: CMV
  Tag / fusion protein: 3X Flag (N terminal on backbone); WT FOKI (C terminal on backbone)
  Cloning method: Restriction Enzyme; 5′ cloning site BsmBI (destroyed during cloning); 3′ cloning site BsmBI (destroyed during cloning)
  Sequencing primers: 5′ CMV-F; 3′ BGH-rev
Terms and licenses: Academic/Nonprofit Terms; Industry Terms: Not Available to Industry
Depositor comments: Target binding site: TCTCCTTCAAGCCTGAAT It is strongly recommended that users perform a diagnostic digest to verify this plasmid prior to use. For example, a double digest of the plasmid with BamHI and KpnI should result in two bands at 2.2kb and 5.9kb.
How to cite: TAL2397 was a gift from Keith Joung (Addgene plasmid # 36800 ; http://n2t.net/addgene:36800 ; RRID:Addgene_36800)
